>Addgene plasmid #71690 | pJK667 | depositor full sequence | sequence record 129666 | pJK667 sequence 6496 bps
TGGCGAATGGG
[124 nt withheld, positions 12-135]
C
[91 nt withheld, positions 137-227]
A
[49 nt withheld, positions 229-277]
CCTTTGACGTTGGAGTCCACGTTCTTT
[37 nt withheld, positions 305-341]
ACCCTATCTCGGTCTATTCTTTTGATTTATAAGGGATTTTGCCGATTTCGGCCTATTGGTTAAAAAATGA
GCTGATTTAACAAAAATTTAACGCGAATTTTAACAAAATATTAACGTTTACAATTTCAGGTGGCACTTTT
CGGGGAAATGTGCGCGGAACCCCTATTTGTTTATTTTTCTAAATACATTCAAATATGTATCCGCTCATGA
ATTAATTCTTAGAAAAACTCATCGAGCATCAAATGAAACTGCAATTTATTCATATCAGGATTATCAATAC
CATATTTTTGAAAAAGCCGTTTCTGTAATGAAGGAGAAAACTCACCGAGGCAGTTCCATAGGATGGCAAG
ATCCTGGTATCGGTCTGCGATTCCGACTCGTCCAACATCAATACAACCTATTAATTTCCCCTCGTCAAAA
ATAAGGTTATCAAGTGAGAAATCACCATGAGTGACGACTGAATCCGGTGAGAATGGCAAAAGTTTATGCA
TTTCTTTCCAGACTTGTTCAACAGGCCAGCCATTACGCTCGTCATCAAAATCACTCGCATCAACCAAACC
GTTATTCATTCGTGATTGCGCCTGAGCGAGACGAAATACGCGATCGCTGTTAAAAGGACAATTACAAACA
GGAATCGAATGCAACCGGCGCAGGAACACTGCCAGCGCATCAACAATATTTTCACCTGAATCAGGATATT
CTTCTAATACCTGGAATGCTGTTTTCCCGGGGATCGCAGTGGTGAGTAACCATGCATCATCAGGAGTACG
GATAAAATGCTTGATGGTCGGAAGAGGCATAAATTCCGTCAGCCAGTTTAGTCTGACCATCTCATCTGTA
ACATCATTGGCAACGCTACCTTTGCCATGTTTCAGAAACAACTCTGGCGCATCGGGCTTCCCATACAATC
GATAGATTGTCGCACCTGATTGCCCGACATTATCGCGAGCCCATTTATACCCATATAAATCAGCATCCAT
GTTGGAATTTAATCGCGGCCTAGAGCAAGACGTTTCCCGTTGAATATGGCTCATAACACCCCTTGTATTA
CTGTTTATGTAAGCAGACAGTTTTATTGTTCATGACCAAAATCCCTTAACGTGAGTTTTCGTTCCACTGA
GCGTCAGACCCCGTAGAAAAGATCAAAGGATCTTCTTGAGATCCTTTTTTTCTGCGCGTAATCTGCTGCT
TGCAAACAAAAAAACCACCGCTACCAGCGGTGGTTTGTTTGCCGGATCAAGAGCTACCAACTCTTTTTCC
GAAGGTAACTGGCTTCAGCAGAGCGCAGATACCAAATACTGTCCTTCTAGTGTAGCCGTAGTTAGGCCAC
CACTTCAAGAACTCTGTAGCACCGCCTACATACCTCGCTCTGCTAATCCTGTTACCAGTGGCTGCTGCCA
GTGGCGATAAGTCGTGTCTTACCGGGTTGGACTCAAGACGATAGTTACCGGATAAGGCGCAGCGGTCGGG
CTGAACGGGGGGTTCGTGCACACAGCCCAGCTTGGAGCGAACGACCTACACCGAACTGAGATACCTACAG
CGTGAGCTATGAGAAAGCGCCACGCTTCCCGAAGGGAGAAAGGCGGACAGGTATCCGGTAAGCGGCAGGG
TCGGAACAGGAGAGCGCACGAGGGAGCTTCCAGGGGGAAACGCCTGGTATCTTTATAGTCCTGTCGGGTT
TCGCCACCTCTGACTTGAGCGTCGATTTTTGTGATGCTCGTCAGGGGGGCGGAGCCTATGGAAAAACGCC
AGCAACGCGGCCTTTTTACGGTTCCTGGCCTTTTGCTGGCCTTTTGCTCACATGTTCTTTCCTGCGTTAT
CCCCTGATTCTGTGGATAACCGTATTACCGCCTTTGAGTGAGCTGATACCGCTCGCCGCAGCCGAACGAC
CGAGCGCAGCGAGTCAGTGAGCGAGGAAGCGGAAGAGCGCCTGATGCGGTATTTTCTCCTTACGCATCTG
TGCGGTATTTCACACCGCATATATGGTGCACTCTCAGTACAATCTGCTCTGATGCCGCATAGTTAAGCCA
GTATACACTCCGCTATCGCTACGTGACTGGGTCATGGCTGCGCCCCGACACCCGCCAACACCCGCTGACG
CGCCCTGACGGGCTTGTCTGCTCCCGGCATCCGCTTACAGACAAGCTGTGACCGTCTCCGGGAGCTGCAT
GTGTCAGAGGTTTTCACCGTCATCACCGAAACGCGCGAGGCAGCTGCGGTAAAGCTCATCAGCGTGGTCG
TGAAGCGATTCACAGATGTCTGCCTGTTCATCCGCGTCCAGCTCGTTGAGTTTCTCCAGAAGCGTTAATG
TCTGGCTTCTGATAAAGCGGGCCATGTTAAGGGCGGTTTTTTCCTGTTTGGTCACTGATGCCTCCGTGTA
AGGGGGATTTCTGTTCATGGGGGTAATGATACCGATGAAACGAGAGAGGATGCTCACGATACGGGTTACT
GATGATGAACATGCCCGGTTACTGGAACGTTGTGAGGGTAAACAACTGGCGGTATGGATGCGGCGGGACC
AGAGAAAAATCACTCAGGGTCAATGCCAGCGCTTCGTTAATACAGATGTAGGTGTTCCACAGGGTAGCCA
GCAGCATCCTGCGATGCAGATCCGGAACATAATGGTGCAGGGCGCTGACTTCCGCGTTTCCAGACTTTAC
GAAACACGGAAACCGAAGACCATTCATGTTGTTGCTCAGGTCGCAGACGTTTTGCAGCAGCAGTCGCTTC
ACGTTCGCTCGCGTATCGGTGATTCATTCTGCTAACCAGTAAGGCAACCCCGCCAGCCTAGCCGGGTCCT
CAACGACAGGAGCACGATCATGCGCACCCGTGGGGCCGCCATGCCGGCGATAATGGCCTGCTTCTCGCCG
AAACGTTTGGTGGCGGGACCAGTGACGAAGGCTTGAGCGAGGGCGTGCAAGATTCCGAATACCGCAAGCG
ACAGGCCGATCATCGTCGCGCTCCAGCGAAAGCGGTCCTCGCCGAAAATGACCCAGAGCGCTGCCGGCAC
CTGTCCTACGAGTTGCATGATAAAGAAGACAGTCATAAGTGCGGCGACGATAGTCATGCCCCGCGCCCAC
CGGAAGGAGCTGACTGGGTTGAAGGCTCTCAAGGGCATCGGTCGAGATCCCGGTGCCTAATGAGTGAGCT
AACTTACATTAATTGCGTTGCGCTCACTGCCCGCTTTCCAGTCGGGAAACCTGTCGTGCCAGCTGCATTA
ATGAATCGGCCAACGCGCGGGGAGAGGCGGTTTGCGTATTGGGCGCCAGGGTGGTTTTTCTTTTCACCAG
TGAGACGGGCAACAGCTGATTGCCCTTCACCGCCTGGCCCTGAGAGAGTTGCAGCAAGCGGTCCACGCTG
GTTTGCCCCAGCAGGCGAAAATCCTGTTTGATGGTGGTTAACGGCGGGATATAACATGAGCTGTCTTCGG
TATCGTCGTATCCCACTACCGAGATATCCGCACCAACGCGCAGCCCGGACTCGGTAATGGCGCGCATTGC
GCCCAGCGCCATCTGATCGTTGGCAACCAGCATCGCAGTGGGAACGATGCCCTCATTCAGCATTTGCATG
GTTTGTTGAAAACCGGACATGGCACTCCAGTCGCCTTCCCGTTCCGCTATCGGCTGAATTTGATTGCGAG
TGAGATATTTATGCCAGCCAGCCAGACGCAGACGCGCCGAGACAGAACTTAATGGGCCCGCTAACAGCGC
GATTTGCTGGTGACCCAATGCGACCAGATGCTCCACGCCCAGTCGCGTACCGTCTTCATGGGAGAAAATA
ATACTGTTGATGGGTGTCTGGTCAGAGACATCAAGAAATAACGCCGGAACATTAGTGCAGGCAGCTTCCA
CAGCAATGGCATCCTGGTCATCCAGCGGATAGTTAATGATCAGCCCACTGACGCGTTGCGCGAGAAGATT
GTGCACCGCCGCTTTACAGGCTTCGACGCCGCTTCGTTCTACCATCGACACCACCACGCTGGCACCCAGT
TGATCGGCGCGAGATTTAATCGCCGCGACAATTTGCGACGGCGCGTGCAGGGCCAGACTGGAGGTGGCAA
CGCCAATCAGCAACGACTGTTTGCCCGCCAGTTGTTGTGCCACGCGGTTGGGAATGTAATTCAGCTCCGC
CATCGCCGCTTCCACTTTTTCCCGCGTTTTCGCAGAAACGTGGCTGGCCTGGTTCACCACGCGGGAAACG
GTCTGATAAGAGACACCGGCATACTCTGCGACATCGTATAACGTTACTGGTTTCACATTCACCACCCTGA
ATTGACTCTCTTCCGGGCGCTATCATGCCATACCGCGAAAGGTTTTGCGCCATTCGATGGTGTCCGGGAT
CTCGACGCTCTCCCTTATGCGACTCCTGCATTAGGAAGCAGCCCAGTAGTAGGTTGAGGCCGTTGAGCAC
CGCCGCCGCAAGGAATGGTGCATGCAAGGAGATGGCGCCCAACAGTCCCCCGGCCACGGGGCCTGCCACC
ATACCCACGCCGAAACAAGCGCTCATGAGCCCGAAGTGGCGAGCCCGATCTTCCCCATCGGTGATGTCGG
CGATATAGGCGCCAGCAACCGCACCTGTGGCGCCGGTGATGCCGGCCACGATGCGTCCGGCGTAGAGGAT
CGAGATCTCGATCCCGCGAAATTAATACGACTCACTATAGGGGAATTGTGAGCGGATAACAATTCCCCTC
TAGAAATAATTTTGTTTAACTTTAAGAAGGAGATATACCATGGGCAGCAGCCATCATCATCATCATCACA
GCAGCGGCCTGGTGCCGCGCGGCAGCCATATGTCGAGTAAGTTAGTACTGGTTCTGAACTGCGGTAGTTC
TTCACTGAAATTTGCCATCATCGATGCAGTAAATGGTGAAGAGTACCTTTCTGGTTTAGCCGAATGTTTC
CACCTGCCTGAAGCACGTATCAAATGGAAAATGGACGGCAATAAACAGGAAGCGGCTTTAGGTGCAGGCG
CCGCTCACAGCGAAGCGCTCAACTTTATCGTTAATACTATTCTGGCACAAAAACCAGAACTGTCTGCGCA
GCTGACTGCTATCGGTCACCGTATCGTACACGGCGGCGAAAAGTATACCAGCTCCGTAGTGATCGATGAG
TCTGTTATTCAGGGTATCAAAGATGCAGCTTCTTTTGCACCGCTGCACAACCCGGCTCACCTGATCGGTA
TCGAAGAAGCTCTGAAATCTTTCCCACAGCTGAAAGACAAAAACGTTGCTGTATTTGACACCGCGTTCCA
CCAGACTATGCCGGAAGAGTCTTACCTCTACGCCCTGCCTTACAACCTGTACAAAGAGCACGGCATCCGT
CGTTACGGCGCGCACGGCACCAGCCACTTCTATGTAACCCAGGAAGCGGCAAAAATGCTGAACAAACCGG
TAGAAGAACTGAACATCATCACCTGCCACCTGGGCAACGGTGGTTCCGTTTCTGCTATCCGCAACGGTAA
ATGCGTTGACACCTCTATGGGCCTGACCCCGCTGGAAGGTCTGGTCATGGGTACCCGTTCTGGTGATATC
GATCCGGCGATCATCTTCCACCTGCACGACACCCTGGGCATGAGCGTTGACGCAATCAACAAACTGCTGA
CCAAAGAGTCTGGCCTGCTGGGTCTGACCGAAGTGACCAGCGACTGCCGCTATGTTGAAGACAACTACGC
GACGAAAGAAGACGCGAAGCGCGCAATGGACGTTTACTGCCACCGCCTGGCGAAATACATCGGTGCCTAC
ACTGCGCTGATGGATGGTCGTCTGGACGCTGTTGTATTCACTGGTGGTATCGGTGAAAATGCCGCGATGG
TTCGTGAACTGTCTCTGGGCAAACTGGGCGTGCTGGGCTTTGAAGTTGATCATGAACGCAACCTGGCTGC
ACGTTTCGGCAAATCTGGTTTCATCAACAAAGAAGGTACCCGTCCTGCGGTGGTTATCCCAACCAACGAA
GAACTGGTTATCGCGCAAGACGCGAGCCGCCTGACTGCCTGACTCGAGCACCACCACCACCACCACTGAG
ATCCGGCTGCTAACAAAGCCCGAAAGGAAGCTGAGTTGGCTGCTGCCACCGCTGAGCAATAACTAGCATA
ACCCCTTGGGGCCTCTAAACGGGTCTTGAGGGGTTTTTTGCTGAAAGGAGGAACTATATCCGGAT
Features (pLannotate 1.2.2; 21 found; start..end, strand, type, name):
     12..467     +  rep_origin     f1 ori (sequence partly withheld): f1 bacteriophage origin of replication; arrow indicates direction of (+) strand synthesis
    494..551     +  promoter       AmpR promoter (fragment): bla
    560..1375    -  CDS            KanR: aminoglycoside phosphotransferase; aph(3')-Ia; confers resistance to kanamycin in bacteria or G418 (Geneticin®) in eukaryotes
   1497..2085    +  rep_origin     ori: high-copy-number ColE1/pMB1/pBR322/pUC origin of replication
   2271..2413    -  misc_feature   bom: basis of mobility region from pBR322
   2515..2706    -  CDS            rop: Rop protein, which maintains plasmids at low copy number; rop
   2723..3103    +  CDS            YPB1_ECOLX: Protein predicted: Swiss-Prot protein existence level 4. From Escherichia coli.
   3175..3466    -  CDS            TcR (fragment): tetracycline efflux protein; tet; confers resistance to tetracycline
   3481..3502    -  protein_bind   CAP binding site: CAP binding activates transcription in the presence of cAMP. E. coli catabolite activator protein
   3515..4597    -  CDS            lacI: lac repressor; lacI; The lac repressor binds to the lac operator to inhibit transcription in E. coli. This inhibition can be relieved by adding lactose or isopropyl-β-D-thiogalactopyranoside (IPTG).
   4598..4675    -  promoter       lacI promoter: lacI
   4683..4962    -  CDS            TcR (fragment): tetracycline efflux protein; tet; confers resistance to tetracycline
   4984..5002    +  promoter       T7 promoter: promoter for bacteriophage T7 RNA polymerase
   5003..5027    +  protein_bind   lac operator: The lac repressor binds to the lac operator to inhibit transcription in E. coli. This inhibition can be relieved by adding lactose or isopropyl-β-D-thiogalactopyranoside (IPTG). lac repressor encoded by lacI
   5042..5064    +  RBS            RBS: efficient ribosome binding site from bacteriophage T7 gene 10 (Olins and Rangwala, 1989)
   5083..5099    +  CDS            capTEV™ (fragment): composite tag for in vivo biotinylation, TEV protease cleavage, and 6xHis tagging
   5110..5127    +  CDS            thrombin site: thrombin recognition and cleavage site
   5131..6330    +  CDS            ackA: ACKA_ECOLI - Also known as ack. Experimental evidence at protein level: Swiss-Prot protein existence level 1. Catalyzes the formation of acetyl phosphate from acetate and ATP. Can also catalyze the reverse reaction. During anaerobic growth of the organism, this enzyme is also involved in the synthesis of most of the ATP formed catabolically. The main pathway for acetate production during exponential phase (PubMed:16080684). From Escherichia coli (strain K12).
   6340..6357    +  CDS            9xHis (fragment): 9xHis affinity tag
   6367..6416    +  CDS            SET1 (fragment): solubility-enhancement tag derived from T7 phage gene 10B
   6424..6471    +  terminator     T7 terminator: transcription terminator for bacteriophage T7 RNA polymerase
