[The description below was written by a language model from this plasmid's Addgene catalogue record and pLannotate feature annotations shown in this document.]
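Description:
pJK667 is a bacterial expression plasmid built on the pET28a backbone for producing Escherichia coli acetate kinase (AckA) carrying an N-terminal His6 tag, a product the depositor calls H6AckA. The 6,496 bp plasmid is selected with kanamycin through an aph(3')-Ia aminoglycoside phosphotransferase gene. It replicates from a ColE1/pMB1-type origin accompanied by the bom mobility region and the rop gene. The catalogue lists it as high copy, although Rop normally moderates copy number in pBR322-derived backbones. An f1 phage origin is also present, and the short tetracycline-resistance and AmpR-promoter fragments in the annotation are non-functional remnants of the backbone.

The expression cassette follows the standard pET layout. A T7 promoter is followed directly by a lac operator and the strong T7 gene 10 ribosome binding site, and the plasmid carries lacI under its own promoter. Transcription therefore depends on T7 RNA polymerase supplied by the host and is kept repressed until IPTG or lactose relieves the lac repressor. The reading frame begins with a backbone-encoded histidine tag (annotated only as a fragment of a composite tag) and a thrombin cleavage site. This is followed by the full-length ackA coding sequence and then the T7 terminator. A second histidine-tag fragment lies downstream of ackA, but the record describes only an N-terminal tag and does not say whether this C-terminal sequence is translated.

AckA interconverts acetate plus ATP with acetyl phosphate. The tagged protein can be purified by metal-affinity chromatography, and the tag can potentially be removed with thrombin. The associated publication concerns a succinyl-CoA:acetate CoA-transferase, but the record does not state how the purified kinase was used in that work.
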