Addgene plasmid #71690: pJK667
Purpose: Produces E. coli acetate kinase with an N-terminal His6 tag (H6AckA)
Depositing lab: T. J. Kappock. Depositing organization: Purdue University. Publication: Functional Dissection of the Bipartite Active Site of the Class I Coenzyme A (CoA)-Transferase Succinyl-CoA:Acetate CoA-Transferase. Murphy JR, Mullins EA, Kappock TJ. Front Chem. 2016 May 23;4:23. doi: 10.3389/fchem.2016.00023. eCollection 2016. PubMed 27242998.
Backbone
  Vector backbone: pET28a
  Backbone size w/o insert (bp): 5369
  Total vector size (bp): 6496
  Vector type: Bacterial Expression
Growth in bacteria
  Bacterial resistance: Kanamycin, 50 μg/mL
  Growth temperature: 37°C
  Growth strain: DH5alpha
  Copy number: High Copy
Gene/Insert
  Gene/Insert name: acetate kinase (alt name: ackA)
  Species: Escherichia coli
  GenBank ID: NP_416799.1
  Entrez Gene: ackA (a.k.a. b2296, ECK2290)
  Promoter: T7 promoter
  Tag / fusion protein: His6 (N terminal on backbone)
  Cloning method: Restriction Enzyme; 5′ cloning site NcoI (not destroyed); 3′ cloning site XhoI (not destroyed)
  Sequencing primers: 5′ T7 promoter; 3′ T7 terminator
Terms and licenses: Academic/Nonprofit Terms; Industry Terms: Not Available to Industry
How to cite: pJK667 was a gift from T. J. Kappock (Addgene plasmid # 71690 ; http://n2t.net/addgene:71690 ; RRID:Addgene_71690)
