>Addgene plasmid #71690 | pJK667 | addgene partial sequence | sequence record 134873 | T7term 5'-GCTAGTTATTGCTCAGCGG-3'
CTTCCTTTCGGGCTTTGTTAGCAGCCGGATCTCAGTGGTGGTGGTGGTGGTGCTCGAGTCAGGCAGTCAG
GCGGCTCGCGTCTTGCGCGATAACCAGTTCTTCGTTGGTTGGGATAACCACCGCAGGACGGGTACCTTCT
TTGTTGATGAAACCAGATTTGCCGAAACGTGCAGCCAGGTTGCGTTCATGATCAACTTCAAAGCCCAGCA
CGCCCAGTTTGCCCAGAGACAGTTCACGAACCATCGCGGCATTTTCACCGATACCACCAGTGAATACAAC
AGCGTCCAGACGACCATCCATCAGCGCAGTGTAGGCACCGATGTATTTCGCCAGGCGGTGGCAGTAAACG
TCCATTGCGCGCTTCGCGTCTTCTTTCGTCGCGTAGTTGTCTTCAACATAGCGGCAGTCGCTGGTCACTT
CGGTCAGACCCAGCAGGCCAGACTCTTTGGTCAGCAGTTTGTTGATTGCGTCAACGCTCATGCCCAGGGT
GTCGTGCAGGTGGAAGATGATCGCCGGATCGATATCACCAGAACGGGTACCCATGACCAGACCTTCCAGC
GGGGTCAGGCCCATAGAGGTGTCAACGCATTTACCGTTGCGGATAGCAGAAACGGAACCACCGTTGCCCA
GGTGGCAGGTGATGATGTTCAGTTCTTCTACCGGTTTGTTCAGCATTTTTGCCGCTTCCTGGGTTACATA
GAAGTGGCTGGTGCCGTGCGCGCCGTAACGACGGATGCCGTGCTCTTTGTACAGGTTGTAAGGCAGGGCG
TAGAGGTAAGACTCTTCCGGCATAGTCTGGTGGAACGCGGTGTCAAATACAGCAACGTTTTTGTCTTTCA
GCTGTGGGAAAGATTTCAGAGCTTCTTCGATACCGATCAGGTGAGCCGGGTTGTGCAGCGGTGCAAAAGA
AGCTGCATCTTTGATACCCTGAATAACAGACTCATCGATCACTACGGAGCTGGTATACTTTTCGCCGCCG
TGTACGATACGGTGACCGATAGCAGTCAGCTGCGCAGACAGTTCTGGTTTTTGTGCCAGAATAGTATTAA
CGATAAAGTTGAGCGCTTCGCTGTGAGCGGCGCCTGCACCTAAAGCCGCTTCCTGTTTATTGCCGTCCAT
TTTCCATTTGATACGTGCTTCA
