>Addgene plasmid #71690 | pJK667 | addgene partial sequence | sequence record 134895 | T7 5'-TAATACGACTCACTATAGGG-3'
TAGAAATAATTTTGTTTAACTTTAAGAAGGAGATATACCATGGGCAGCAGCCATCATCATCATCATCACA
GCAGCGGCCTGGTGCCGCGCGGCAGCCATATGTCGAGTAAGTTAGTACTGGTTCTGAACTGCGGTAGTTC
TTCACTGAAATTTGCCATCATCGATGCAGTAAATGGTGAAGAGTACCTTTCTGGTTTAGCCGAATGTTTC
CACCTGCCTGAAGCACGTATCAAATGGAAAATGGACGGCAATAAACAGGAAGCGGCTTTAGGTGCAGGCG
CCGCTCACAGCGAAGCGCTCAACTTTATCGTTAATACTATTCTGGCACAAAAACCAGAACTGTCTGCGCA
GCTGACTGCTATCGGTCACCGTATCGTACACGGCGGCGAAAAGTATACCAGCTCCGTAGTGATCGATGAG
TCTGTTATTCAGGGTATCAAAGATGCAGCTTCTTTTGCACCGCTGCACAACCCGGCTCACCTGATCGGTA
TCGAAGAAGCTCTGAAATCTTTCCCACAGCTGAAAGACAAAAACGTTGCTGTATTTGACACCGCGTTCCA
CCAGACTATGCCGGAAGAGTCTTACCTCTACGCCCTGCCTTACAACCTGTACAAAGAGCACGGCATCCGT
CGTTACGGCGCGCACGGCACCAGCCACTTCTATGTAACCCAGGAAGCGGCAAAAATGCTGAACAAACCGG
TAGAAGAACTGAACATCATCACCTGCCACCTGGGCAACGGTGGTTCCGTTTCTGCTATCCGCAACGGTAA
ATGCGTTGACACCTCTATGGGCCTGACCCCGCTGGAAGGTCTGGTCATGGGTACCCGTTCTGGTGATATC
GATCCGGCGATCATCTTCCACCTGCACGACACCCTGGGCATGAGCGTTGACGCAATCAACAAACTGCTGA
CCAAAGAGTCTGGCCTGCTGGGTCTGACCGAAGTGACCAGCGACTGCCGCTATGTTGAAGACAACTACGC
GACGAAAGAAGACGCGAAGCGCGCAATGGACGTTTACTGCCACCGCCTGGCGAAATACATCGGTGCCTAC
ACTGCGCTGATGGATGGTCGTCTGGACGCTGTTGTATTCACTGGTGGTATCGGTGAAAATGCCG
